>Addgene plasmid #90122 | p5Edusp5E1 | depositor full sequence | sequence record 174702 | p5Edusp5E1 sequence 3406 bps
CTTTCCTGCGTTATCCCCTGATTCTGTGGATAACCGTATTACCGCCTTTGAGTGAGCTGATACCGCTCGC
CGCAGCCGAACGACCGAGCGCAGCGAGTCAGTGAGCGAGGAAGCGGAAGAGCGCCCAATACGCAAACCGC
CTCTCCCCGCGCGTTGGCCGATTCATTAATGCAGCTGGCACGACAGGTTTCCCGACTGGAAAGCGGGCAG
TGAGCGCAACGCAATTAATACGCGTACCGCTAGCCAGGAAGAGTTTGTAGAAACGCAAAAAGGCCATCCG
TCAGGATGGCCTTCTGCTTAGTTTGATGCCTGGCAGTTTATGGCGGGCGTCCTGCCCGCCACCCTCCGGG
CCGTTGCTTCACAACGTTCAAATCCGCTCCCGGCGGATTTGTCCTACTCAGGAGAGCGTTCACCGACAAA
CAACAGATAAAACGAAAGGCCCAGTCTTCCGACTGAGCCTTTCGTTTTATTTGATGCCTGGCAGTTCCCT
ACTCTCGCGTTAACGCTAGCATGGATGTTTTCCCAGTCACGACGTTGTAAAACGACGGCCAGTCTTAAGC
TCGGGCCCGCGTTAACGCTACCATGGAGCTCCAAATAATGATTTTATTTTGACTGATAGTGACCTGTTCG
TTGCAACAAATTGATAAGCAATGCTTTTTTATAATGCCAACTTTGTATAGAAAAGTTGGTTAAAACAACT
ACACTTTCATAAAGGTCAACATCTACATATCTACAAGCATTACATTTTTTGTTTTCAACTGCTGTATAAG
CAACATGTGCTAACATGTAATAGGCGGCAAGACAGCTGAGTAAAATCTGCAAAACACACACACACACACA
CACTCATGCACTTGAGCAGCAGATGAAGATCTGTCTGTGGTTCATTAGTAATGAGGCTCTCGCAGACACA
CCTCATCTCCACCCTGCTGCTGTGGAACTGGGAGTTTTACGCCACACCACAGTTTCATTCTCACTCTAAA
TGGAAACTGTGCGTGCACTCCCCAATTTAAGCACACAACCTAATTTTTCAAAAGATGGCCACAAAGTTTG
AGCTGACCAGTTGGATGTTGTGTTGTTTTTGCTGAGTCCTCGAGGTATGGGATGTTTACATGCCCTGAGG
ATGTGCATTGTTTCTCATGCCTGGTCTTGTAGCTGCCAGTCTAGATCTGCTGAGAGCTGTTCCCATTTCC
TGCTTTACAGGAAGTGTCGGCCCCCACTGGTCTTTGTCACTCAGAGAGACAGGAAGAGGAAACGGCCCAC
AGGAAACATCTCCCCCACTTGCTACGAATCATCCCGCAACATGAGCCTACAAGCACAAACTGTTTTCATT
TAGTTAGTTTATGGTAGAACACACTGTGAAAGTGAAGATGTTTGCAATGGTCTGACCTAAATGCTTTTAT
TTGTGTGACACAATGTAATTAGGACAGTTAATGCATGATTAAGTAGTCGAACAAGTTTGTACAAAAAAGT
TGAACGAGAAACGTAAAATGATATAAATATCAATATATTAAATTAGATTTTGCATAAAAAACAGACTACA
TAATACTGTAAAACACAACATATGCAGTCACTATGAACCAACTACTTAGATGGTATTAGTGACCTGTAGA
ATTCGAGCTCTAGAGCTGCAGGGCGGCCGCGATATCCCCTATAGTGAGTCGTATTACATGGTCATAGCTG
TTTCCTGGCAGCTCTGGCCCGTGTCTCAAAATCTCTGATGTTACATTGCACAAGATAAAAATATATCATC
ATGAACAATAAAACTGTCTGCTTACATAAACAGTAATACAAGGGGTGTTATGAGCCATATTCAACGGGAA
ACGTCGAGGCCGCGATTAAATTCCAACATGGATGCTGATTTATATGGGTATAAATGGGCTCGCGATAATG
TCGGGCAATCAGGTGCGACAATCTATCGCTTGTATGGGAAGCCCGATGCGCCAGAGTTGTTTCTGAAACA
TGGCAAAGGTAGCGTTGCCAATGATGTTACAGATGAGATGGTCAGACTAAACTGGCTGACGGAATTTATG
CCTCTTCCGACCATCAAGCATTTTATCCGTACTCCTGATGATGCATGGTTACTCACCACTGCGATCCCCG
GAAAAACAGCATTCCAGGTATTAGAAGAATATCCTGATTCAGGTGAAAATATTGTTGATGCGCTGGCAGT
GTTCCTGCGCCGGTTGCATTCGATTCCTGTTTGTAATTGTCCTTTTAACAGCGATCGCGTATTTCGTCTC
GCTCAGGCGCAATCACGAATGAATAACGGTTTGGTTGATGCGAGTGATTTTGATGACGAGCGTAATGGCT
GGCCTGTTGAACAAGTCTGGAAAGAAATGCATAAACTTTTGCCATTCTCACCGGATTCAGTCGTCACTCA
TGGTGATTTCTCACTTGATAACCTTATTTTTGACGAGGGGAAATTAATAGGTTGTATTGATGTTGGACGA
GTCGGAATCGCAGACCGATACCAGGATCTTGCCATCCTATGGAACTGCCTCGGTGAGTTTTCTCCTTCAT
TACAGAAACGGCTTTTTCAAAAATATGGTATTGATAATCCTGATATGAATAAATTGCAGTTTCATTTGAT
GCTCGATGAGTTTTTCTAATCAGAATTGGTTAATTGGTTGTAACACTGGCAGAGCATTACGCTGACTTGA
CGGGACGGCGCAAGCTCATGACCAAAATCCCTTAACGTGAGTTACGCGTCGTTCCACTGAGCGTCAGACC
CCGTAGAAAAGATCAAAGGATCTTCTTGAGATCCTTTTTTTCTGCGCGTAATCTGCTGCTTGCAAACAAA
AAAACCACCGCTACCAGCGGTGGTTTGTTTGCCGGATCAAGAGCTACCAACTCTTTTTCCGAAGGTAACT
GGCTTCAGCAGAGCGCAGATACCAAATACTGTCCTTCTAGTGTAGCCGTAGTTAGGCCACCACTTCAAGA
ACTCTGTAGCACCGCCTACATACCTCGCTCTGCTAATCCTGTTACCAGTGGCTGCTGCCAGTGGCGATAA
GTCGTGTCTTACCGGGTTGGACTCAAGACGATAGTTACCGGATAAGGCGCAGCGGTCGGGCTGAACGGGG
GGTTCGTGCACACAGCCCAGCTTGGAGCGAACGACCTACACCGAACTGAGATACCTACAGCGTGAGCATT
GAGAAAGCGCCACGCTTCCCGAAGGGAGAAAGGCGGACAGGTATCCGGTAAGCGGCAGGGTCGGAACAGG
AGAGCGCACGAGGGAGCTTCCAGGGGGAAACGCCTGGTATCTTTATAGTCCTGTCGGGTTTCGCCACCTC
TGACTTGAGCGTCGATTTTTGTGATGCTCGTCAGGGGGGCGGAGCCTATGGAAAAACGCCAGCAACGCGG
CCTTTTTACGGTTCCTGGCCTTTTGCTGGCCTTTTGCTCACATGTT
Features (pLannotate 1.2.2; 10 found; start..end, strand, type, name):
    121..213     +  CDS            lacI (fragment): lac repressor; lacI; The lac repressor binds to the lac operator to inhibit transcription in E. coli. This inhibition can be relieved by adding lactose or isopropyl-β-D-thiogalactopyranoside (IPTG).
    268..295     -  terminator     rrnB T2 terminator: transcription terminator T2 from the E. coli rrnB gene
    427..470     +  terminator     rrnB T1 terminator: Escherichia coli rrnB; transcription terminator T1 from the E. coli rrnB gene
    517..553     -  CDS            lacZα (fragment): LacZα fragment of β-galactosidase; lacZ fragment
    592..677     +  protein_bind   attL1 (fragment): mutant version of attL; recombination site for the Gateway® LR reaction LR Clonase™
    668..688     +  protein_bind   attB4: mutant version of attB; core recombination site for the Gateway® BP reaction BP Clonase™
   1451..1575    +  protein_bind   attR1: mutant version of attR; recombination site for the Gateway® LR reaction LR Clonase™
   1648..1666    -  promoter       T7 promoter: promoter for bacteriophage T7 RNA polymerase
   1800..2609    +  CDS            KanR: aminoglycoside phosphotransferase; aph(3')-Ia; confers resistance to kanamycin in bacteria or G418 (Geneticin®) in eukaryotes
   2756..3344    +  rep_origin     ori: high-copy-number ColE1/pMB1/pBR322/pUC origin of replication
