>Addgene plasmid #90122 | p5Edusp5E1 | addgene full sequence | sequence record 181284 | Addgene NGS Result
GTTATCCCCTGATTCTGTGGATAACCGTATTACCGCCTTTGAGTGAGCTGATACCGCTCGCCGCAGCCGA
ACGACCGAGCGCAGCGAGTCAGTGAGCGAGGAAGCGGAAGAGCGCCCAATACGCAAACCGCCTCTCCCCG
CGCGTTGGCCGATTCATTAATGCAGCTGGCACGACAGGTTTCCCGACTGGAAAGCGGGCAGTGAGCGCAA
CGCAATTAATACGCGTACCGCTAGCCAGGAAGAGTTTGTAGAAACGCAAAAAGGCCATCCGTCAGGATGG
CCTTCTGCTTAGTTTGATGCCTGGCAGTTTATGGCGGGCGTCCTGCCCGCCACCCTCCGGGCCGTTGCTT
CACAACGTTCAAATCCGCTCCCGGCGGATTTGTCCTACTCAGGAGAGCGTTCACCGACAAACAACAGATA
AAACGAAAGGCCCAGTCTTCCGACTGAGCCTTTCGTTTTATTTGATGCCTGGCAGTTCCCTACTCTCGCG
TTAACGCTAGCATGGATGTTTTCCCAGTCACGACGTTGTAAAACGACGGCCAGTCTTAAGCTCGGGCCCG
AGTTAACGCTACCATGGAGCTCCAAATAATGATTTTATTTTGACTGATAGTGACCTGTTCGTTGCAACAA
ATTGATAAGCAATGCTTTTTTATAATGCCAACTTTGTATAGAAAAGTTGGTTAAAACAACTACACTTTCA
TAAAGGTCAACATCTACATATCTACAAGCATTACATTTTTTGTTTTCAACTGCTGTATAAGCAACATGTG
CTAACATGTAATAGGCGGCAAGACAGCTGAGTAAAATCTGCAAAACACACACACACACACACACTCATGC
ACTTGAGCAGCAGATGAAGATCTGTCTGTGGTTCATTAGTAATGAGGCTCTCGCAGACACACCTCATCTC
CACCCTGCTGCTGTGGAACTGGGAGTTTTACGCCACACCACAGTTTCATTCTCACTCTAAATGGAAACTG
TGCGTGCACTCCCCAATTTAAGCACACAACCTAATTTTTCAAAAGATGGCCACAAAGTTTGAGCTGACCA
GTTGGATGTTGTGTTGTTTTTGCTGAGTCCTCGAGGTATGGGATGTTTACATGCCCTGAGGATGTGCATT
GTTTCTCATGCCTGGTCTTGTAGCTGCCAGTCTAGATCTGCTGAGAGCTGTTCCCATTTCCTGCTTTACA
GGAAGTGTCGGCCCCCACTGGTCTTTGTCACTCAGAGAGACAGGAAGAGGAAACGGCCCACAGGAAACAT
CTCCCCCACTTGCTACGAATCATCCCGCAACATGAGCCTACAAGCACAAACTGTTTTCATTTAGTTAGTT
TATGGTAGAACACACTGTGAAAGTGAAGATGTTTGCAATGGTCTGACCTAAATGCTTTTATTTGTGTGAC
ACAATGTAATTAGGACAGTTAATGCATGATTAAGTAGTCGAACAAGTTTGTACAAAAAAGTTGAACGAGA
AACGTAAAATGATATAAATATCAATATATTAAATTAGATTTTGCATAAAAAACAGACTACATAATACTGT
AAAACACAACATATGCAGTCACTATGAACCAACTACTTAGATGGTATTAGTGACCTGTAGAATTCGAGCT
CTAGAGCTGCAGGGCGGCCGCGATATCCCCTATAGTGAGTCGTATTACATGGTCATAGCTGTTTCCTGGC
AGCTCTGGCCCGTGTCTCAAAATCTCTGATGTTACATTGCACAAGATAAAAATATATCATCATGAACAAT
AAAACTGTCTGCTTACATAAACAGTAATACAAGGGGTGTTATGAGCCATATTCAACGGGAAACGTCGAGG
CCGCGATTAAATTCCAACATGGATGCTGATTTATATGGGTATAAATGGGCTCGCGATAATGTCGGGCAAT
CAGGTGCGACAATCTATCGCTTGTATGGGAAGCCCGATGCGCCAGAGTTGTTTCTGAAACATGGCAAAGG
TAGCGTTGCCAATGATGTTACAGATGAGATGGTCAGACTAAACTGGCTGACGGAATTTATGCCTCTTCCG
ACCATCAAGCATTTTATCCGTACTCCTGATGATGCATGGTTACTCACCACTGCGATCCCCGGAAAAACAG
CATTCCAGGTATTAGAAGAATATCCTGATTCAGGTGAAAATATTGTTGATGCGCTGGCAGTGTTCCTGCG
CCGGTTGCATTCGATTCCTGTTTGTAATTGTCCTTTTAACAGCGATCGCGTATTTCGTCTCGCTCAGGCG
CAATCACGAATGAATAACGGTTTGGTTGATGCGAGTGATTTTGATGACGAGCGTAATGGCTGGCCTGTTG
AACAAGTCTGGAAAGAAATGCATAAACTTTTGCCATTCTCACCGGATTCAGTCGTCACTCATGGTGATTT
CTCACTTGATAACCTTATTTTTGACGAGGGGAAATTAATAGGTTGTATTGATGTTGGACGAGTCGGAATC
GCAGACCGATACCAGGATCTTGCCATCCTATGGAACTGCCTCGGTGAGTTTTCTCCTTCATTACAGAAAC
GGCTTTTTCAAAAATATGGTATTGATAATCCTGATATGAATAAATTGCAGTTTCATTTGATGCTCGATGA
GTTTTTCTAATCAGAATTGGTTAATTGGTTGTAACACTGGCAGAGCATTACGCTGACTTGACGGGACGGC
GCAAGCTCATGACCAAAATCCCTTAACGTGAGTTACGCGTCGTTCCACTGAGCGTCAGACCCCGTAGAAA
AGATCAAAGGATCTTCTTGAGATCCTTTTTTTCTGCGCGTAATCTGCTGCTTGCAAACAAAAAAACCACC
GCTACCAGCGGTGGTTTGTTTGCCGGATCAAGAGCTACCAACTCTTTTTCCGAAGGTAACTGGCTTCAGC
AGAGCGCAGATACCAAATACTGTTCTTCTAGTGTAGCCGTAGTTAGGCCACCACTTCAAGAACTCTGTAG
CACCGCCTACATACCTCGCTCTGCTAATCCTGTTACCAGTGGCTGCTGCCAGTGGCGATAAGTCGTGTCT
TACCGGGTTGGACTCAAGACGATAGTTACCGGATAAGGCGCAGCGGTCGGGCTGAACGGGGGGTTCGTGC
ACACAGCCCAGCTTGGAGCGAACGACCTACACCGAACTGAGATACCTACAGCGTGAGCTATGAGAAAGCG
CCACGCTTCCCGAAGGGAGAAAGGCGGACAGGTATCCGGTAAGCGGCAGGGTCGGAACAGGAGAGCGCAC
GAGGGAGCTTCCAGGGGGAAACGCCTGGTATCTTTATAGTCCTGTCGGGTTTCGCCACCTCTGACTTGAG
CGTCGATTTTTGTGATGCTCGTCAGGGGGGCGGAGCCTATGGAAAAACGCCAGCAACGCGGCCTTTTTAC
GGTTCCTGGCCTTTTGCTGGCCTTTTGCTCACATGTTCTTTCCTGC
Features (pLannotate 1.2.2; 11 found; start..end, strand, type, name):
      2..110     +  rep_origin     RSF ori (fragment): Plasmids containing the RSF 1030 origin of replication can be propagated in E. coli cells that contain additional plasmids with compatible origins.
    112..204     +  CDS            lacI (fragment): lac repressor; lacI; The lac repressor binds to the lac operator to inhibit transcription in E. coli. This inhibition can be relieved by adding lactose or isopropyl-β-D-thiogalactopyranoside (IPTG).
    259..286     -  terminator     rrnB T2 terminator: transcription terminator T2 from the E. coli rrnB gene
    418..461     +  terminator     rrnB T1 terminator: Escherichia coli rrnB; transcription terminator T1 from the E. coli rrnB gene
    508..544     -  CDS            lacZα (fragment): LacZα fragment of β-galactosidase; lacZ fragment
    583..668     +  protein_bind   attL1 (fragment): mutant version of attL; recombination site for the Gateway® LR reaction LR Clonase™
    659..679     +  protein_bind   attB4: mutant version of attB; core recombination site for the Gateway® BP reaction BP Clonase™
   1442..1566    +  protein_bind   attR1: mutant version of attR; recombination site for the Gateway® LR reaction LR Clonase™
   1639..1657    -  promoter       T7 promoter: promoter for bacteriophage T7 RNA polymerase
   1791..2600    +  CDS            KanR: aminoglycoside phosphotransferase; aph(3')-Ia; confers resistance to kanamycin in bacteria or G418 (Geneticin®) in eukaryotes
   2747..3335    +  rep_origin     ori: high-copy-number ColE1/pMB1/pBR322/pUC origin of replication
