[The description below was written by a language model from this plasmid's Addgene catalogue record and pLannotate feature annotations shown in this document.]
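Description:
p5Edusp5E1 is a 5' Gateway entry clone built in the pDONR P4-P1r backbone, carrying an endothelial-specific enhancer element (dusp5E1) from the zebrafish (D. rerio) dusp5 locus. It is a small plasmid of about 3.4 kb that is propagated in E. coli through a high-copy ColE1/pUC-type origin and selected with kanamycin through an aminoglycoside phosphotransferase (KanR) gene. Although catalogued as a bacterial expression vector, it functions as a shuttle for a regulatory sequence and does not express a protein product. Both available sequence records, one from the depositor and one from repository sequencing, are the same length. Their annotations are essentially the same, offset by a few bases.

The enhancer is not annotated as a feature. It presumably lies in the unannotated interval of roughly 760 bp between the recombination sites. On the upstream side the automated annotation reports an attL fragment overlapping an attB4 core, consistent with the attL4 site expected in a P4-P1r-derived entry clone, and the downstream side carries attR1. These sites allow the element to be transferred by an LR reaction into the 5' position of a multisite Gateway assembly. There it is combined with a middle entry clone, a 3' entry clone and a destination vector. The rrnB T1 and T2 terminators upstream of the cassette insulate it from read-through transcription. A T7 promoter lies downstream of attR1, and the short lacI, lacZα and RSF ori matches are probably backbone remnants or annotation artefacts.

The record does not state whether a minimal promoter accompanies the enhancer, nor which reporter or destination vector it is meant to be paired with. The associated work concerns identification of developmentally active endothelial enhancers in zebrafish, so the clone is likely used to build transgenes that test or exploit endothelial-specific regulatory activity.
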