Addgene plasmid #90122: p5Edusp5E1
Purpose: 5' Gateway entry clone containing endothelial specific enhancer sequence of dusp5
Depositing lab: Nathan Lawson. Depositing organization: University of Massachusetts, Worcester. Publication: Robust Identification of Developmentally Active Endothelial Enhancers in Zebrafish Using FANS-Assisted ATAC-Seq. Quillien A, Abdalla M, Yu J, Ou J, Zhu LJ, Lawson ND. Cell Rep. 2017 Jul 18;20(3):709-720. doi: 10.1016/j.celrep.2017.06.070. PubMed 28723572.
Backbone
  Vector backbone: pDONR P4-P1r
  Vector type: Bacterial Expression
Growth in bacteria
  Bacterial resistance: Kanamycin, 50 μg/mL
  Growth temperature: 37°C
  Growth strain: DH5alpha
  Copy number: High Copy
Gene/Insert
  Gene/Insert name: dusp5E1
  Species: D. rerio (zebrafish)
  Entrez Gene: dusp5 (a.k.a. wu:fc03b11, wu:fc86e02)
  Cloning method: Gateway Cloning
Terms and licenses: Academic/Nonprofit Terms; Industry Terms: Not Available to Industry
How to cite: p5Edusp5E1 was a gift from Nathan Lawson (Addgene plasmid # 90122 ; http://n2t.net/addgene:90122 ; RRID:Addgene_90122)
